>Addgene plasmid #63546 | pFusB3-63 | depositor partial sequence | sequence record 105610 | pFUSB3_TTG
AGTCTTAAGCGTCTCATGGCCTGACCCCGGACCAAGTGGTGGCTATCGCCAGCAACGGTGGCGGCAAGCA
AGCGCTCGAAACGGTGCAGCGGCTGTTGCCGGTGCTGTGCCAGGACCATGGCCTGACCCCGGACCAAGTG
GTGGCTATCGCCAGCAACGGTGGCGGCAAGCAAGCGCTCGAAACGGTGCAGCGGCTGTTGCCGGTGCTGT
GCCAGGACCATGGCCTGACCCCGGACCAAGTGGTGGCTATCGCCAGCAACAATGGCGGCAAGCAAGCGCT
CGAAACGGTGCAGCGGCTGTTGCCGGTGCTGTGCCAGGACCATGGCCTGACCCCGGACCAAGTGGTGGCT
ATCGAGACGTC
