>Addgene plasmid #63546 | pFusB3-63 | depositor partial sequence | sequence record 105611 | FusB3
CGTCTCATGGCCTGACCCCGGACCAAGTGGTGGCTATCGAGACCGGCGCCGCTACAGGGCGCGTCCCATT
CGCCATTCAGGCTGCGCAACTGTTGGGAAGGGCGATCGGTGCGGGCCTCTTCGCTATTACGCCAGCTGGC
GAAAGGGGGATGTGCTGCAAGGCGATTAAGTTGGGTAACGCCAGGGTTTTCCCAGTCACGACGTTGTAAA
ACGACGGCCAGTGAGCGCGCGTAATACGACTCACTATAGGGCGAATTGGGTACCGGGCCCCCCCTCGAGG
TCCTCCAGCTTTTGTTCCCTTTAGTGAGGGTTAATTGCGCGCTTGGCGTAATCATGGTCATAGCTGTTTC
CTGTGTGAAATTGTTATCCGCTCACAATTCCACACAACATACGAGCCGGAAGCATAAAGTGTAAAGCCTG
GGGTGCCTAATGAGTGAGCTAACTCACATTAATTGCGTTGCGCTCACTGCCCGCTTTCCACCGGTGGTCT
CGCCAGGACCATGGCCTGACCCCGGACCAAGTGGTGGCTATCGAGACGTCTAGACCAGCCAGGACAGAAA
TGCCTCGACTTCGCTGCTACCCAAGGTTGCCGGGTGACGCACACCGTGGAAACGGATGAAGGCACGAACC
CAGTGGACATAAGCCTGTTCGGTTCGTAAGCTGTAATGCAAGTAGCGTATGCGCTCACGCAACTGGTCCA
GAACCTTGACCGAACGCAGCGGTGGTAACGGCGCAGTGGCGGTTTTCATGGCTTGTTATGACTGTTTTTT
TGGGGTACAGTCTATGCCTCGGGCATCCAAGCAGCAAGCGCGTTACGCCGTGGGTCGATGTTTGATGTTA
TGGAGCAGCAACGATGTTACGCAGCAGGGCAGTCGCCCTAAAACAAAGTTAAACATTATGAGGGAAGCGG
TGATCGCCGAAGTATCGACTCAACTATCAGAGGTAGTTGGCGTCATCGAGCGCCATCTCGAACCGACGTT
GCTGGCCGTACATTTGTACGGCTCCGCAGTGGATGGCGGCCTGAAGCCACACAGTGATATTGATTTGCTG
GTTACGGTGACCGTAAGGCTTGATGAAACAACGCGGCGAGCTTTGATCAACGACCTTTTGGAAACTTCGG
CTTCCCCTGGAGAGAGCGAGATTCTCCGCGCTGTAGAAGTCACCATTGTTGTGCACGACGACATCATTCC
GTGGCGTTATCCAGCTAAGCGCGAACTGCAATTTGGAGAATGGCAGCGCAATGACATTCTTGCAGGTATC
TTCGAGCCAGCCACGATCGACATTGATCTGGCTATCTTGCTGACAAAAGCAAGAGAACATAGCGTTGCCT
TGGTAGGTCCAGCGGCGGAGGAACTCTTTGATCCGGTTCCTGAACAGGATCTATTTGAGGCGCTAAATGA
AACCTTAACGCTATGGAACTCGCCGCCCGACTGGGCTGGCGATGAGCGAAATGTAGTGCTTACGTTGTCC
CGCATTTGGTACAGCGCAGTAACCGGCAAAATCGCGCCGAAGGATGTCGCTGCCGACTGGGCAATGGAGC
GCCTGCCGGCCCAGTATCAGCCCGTCATACTTGAAGCTAGACAGGCTTATCTTGGACAAGAAGAAGATCG
CTTGGCCTCGCGCGCAGATCAGTTGGAAGAATTTGTCCACTACGTGAAAGGCGAGATCACCAAGGTAGTC
GGCAAATAACCCTCGAGCCACCCATGACCAAAATCCCTTAACGTGAGTTACGCGTCGTTCCACTGAGCGT
CAGACCCCGTAGAAAAGATCAAAGGATCTTCTTGAGATCCTTTTTTTCTGCGCGTAATCTGCTGCTTGCA
AACAAAAAAACCACCGCTACCAGCGGTGGTTTGTTTGCCGGATCAAGAGCTACCAACTCTTTTTCCGAAG
GTAACTGGCTTCAGCAGAGCGCAGATACCAAATACTGTCCTTCTAGTGTAGCCGTAGTTAGGCCACCACT
TCAAGAACTCTGTAGCACCGCCTACATACCTCGCTCTGCTAATCCTGTTACCAGTGGCTGCTGCCAGTGG
CGATAAGTCGTGTCTTACCGGGTTGGACTCAAGACGATAGTTACCGGATAAGGCGCAGCGGTCGGGCTGA
ACGGGGGGTTCGTGCACACAGCCCAGCTTGGAGCGAACGACCTACACCGAACTGAGATACCTACAGCGTG
AGCATTGAGAAAGCGCCACGCTTCCCGAAGGGAGAAAGGCGGACAGGTATCCGGTAAGCGGCAGGGTCGG
AACAGGAGAGCGCACGAGGGAGCTTCCAGGGGGAAACGCCTGGTATCTTTATAGTCCTGTCGGGTTTCGC
CACCTCTGACTTGAGCGTCGATTTTTGTGATGCTCGTCAGGGGGGCGGAGCCTATGGAAAAACGCCAGCA
ACGCGGCCTTTTTACGGTTCCTGGCCTTTTGCTGGCCTTTTGCTCACATGTTCTTTCCTGCGTTATCCCC
TGATTCTGTGGATAACCGTATTACCGCCTTTGAGTGAGCTGATACCGCTCGCCGCAGCCGAACGACCGAG
CGCAGCGAGTCAGTGAGCGAGGAAGCGGAAGAGCGCCCAATACGCAAACCGCCTCTCCCCGCGCGTTGGC
CGATTCATTAATGCAGCTGGCACGACAGGTTTCCCGACTGGAAAGCGGGCAGTGAGCGCAACGCAATTAA
TACGCGTACCGCTAGCCAGGAAGAGTTTGTAGAAACGCAAAAAGGCCATCCGTCAGGATGGCCTTCTGCT
TAGTTTGATGCCTGGCAGTTTATGGCGGGCGTCCTGCCCGCCACCCTCCGGGCCGTTGCTTCACAACGTT
CAAATCCGCTCCCGGCGGATTTGTCCTACTCAGGAGAGCGTTCACCGACAAACAACAGATAAAACGAAAG
GCCCAGTCTTCCGACTGAGCCTTTCGTTTTATTTGATGCCTGGCAGTTCCCTACTCTCGCGTTAACGCTA
GCATGGATGTTTTCCCAGTCACGACGTTGTAAAACGACGGCCAGTCTTAAG
