>Addgene plasmid #63546 | pFusB3-63 | addgene partial sequence | sequence record 116376 | pCR8_R1 5'-cgaaccgaacaggcttatgt-3'
GGTGTGCGTACCCGGCAACCTTGGGTAGCAGCGAAGTCGAGGCATTTCTGTCCTGGCTGGTCTAGACGTC
TCGATAGCCACCACTTGGTCCGGGGTCAGGCCATGGTCCTGGCACAGCACCGGCAACAGCCGCTGCACCG
TTTCGAGCGCTTGCTTGCCGCCATTGTTGCTGGCGATAGCCACCACTTGGTCCGGGGTCAGGCCATGGTC
CTGGCACAGCACCGGCAACAGCCGCTGCACCGTTTCGAGCGCTTGCTTGCCGCCACCGTTGCTGGCGATA
GCCACCACTTGGTCCGGGGTCAGGCCATGGTCCTGGCACAGCACCGGCAACAGCCGCTGCACCGTTTCGA
GCGCTTGCTTGCCGCCACCGTTGCTGGCGATAGCCACCACTTGGTCCGGGGTCAGGCCATGAGACGCTTA
AGACTGGCCGTCGTTTTACAACGTCGTGACTGGGAAAACATCCATGCTAGCGTTAACGCGAGAGTAGGGA
ACTGCCAGGCATCAAATAAAACGAAAGGCTCAGTCGGAAGACTGGGCCTTTCGTTTTATCTGTTGTTTGT
CGGTGAACGCTCTCCTGAGTAGGACAAATCCGCCGGGAGCGGATTTGAACGTTGTGAAGCAACGGCCCGG
AGGGTGGCGGGCAGGACGCCCGCCATAAACTGCCAGGCATCAAACTAAGCAGAAGGCCATCCTGACGGAT
GGCCTTTTTGCGTTTCTACAAACTCTTCCTGGCTAGCGGTACGCGTATTAATTGCGTTGCGCTCACTGCC
CGCTTTCCAGTCGGGAAACCTGTC
