[The description below was written by a language model from this plasmid's Addgene catalogue record.]
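Description:
pFusB3-63 is a bacterial library plasmid from the FusX system, a one-step method for assembling TALE repeat arrays used to build TALENs and related programmable DNA-binding proteins. It is built on the FusB3 backbone (about 3 kb without the insert), is maintained in E. coli as a high-copy plasmid, and is selected with spectinomycin. The record does not include a feature table, so the origin of replication and other backbone elements are not stated, although the listed sequencing primers are the pCR8-type primers commonly used with Golden Gate TALE intermediate vectors.

The insert is a synthetic, pre-assembled trimer of TALE repeats carrying the repeat variable diresidues NG, NG and NN. Under the standard TALE code, NG recognises thymine and NN recognises guanine, which matches the alternative name B3_TTG. This trimer is designated to fill RVD positions 13 to 15 of the final array. It was cloned into the backbone through BsaI sites that were destroyed in the process, as is typical of type IIS (Golden Gate) cloning, where the recognition sites are lost on ligation. No mutations are recorded.

The plasmid is not an expression construct: no promoter, nuclease domain or tag is described. It serves as one member of a set of position-specific trimer modules. A user picks the plasmid matching the desired three-base target sequence at each position and combines these modules in a single assembly reaction to generate a full-length TALE array in a receiving vector for genome-editing applications.
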