Addgene plasmid #63546: pFusB3-63
Purpose: Encodes RVD positions 13-15 in TALEN assembly
Depositing lab: Stephen Ekker. Depositing organization: Mayo Foundation for Medical Education and Research. Publication: FusX: A rapid one-step TALE assembly system for genome science. Ma AC, McNulty MS, Tanya PL, Jarryd CM, Martinez-Galvez G, Argue DP, Lee HB, Urban MD, Bullard CE, Blackburn PR, Man TK, Clark KJ, Ekker SC. Hum Gene Ther. 2016 Jun;27(6):451-63. doi: 10.1089/hum.2015.172 PubMed 26854857.
Backbone
  Vector backbone: FusB3
  Backbone size w/o insert (bp): 2991
  Vector type: TALEN
Growth in bacteria
  Bacterial resistance: Spectinomycin, 50 μg/mL
  Growth temperature: 37°C
  Growth strain: DH5alpha
  Copy number: High Copy
Gene/Insert
  Gene/Insert name: NG NG NN (alt name: B3_TTG)
  Species: Synthetic
  Mutation: none
  Cloning method: Restriction Enzyme; 5′ cloning site BsaI (destroyed during cloning); 3′ cloning site BsaI (destroyed during cloning)
  Sequencing primers: 5′ pCR8_F1; 3′ pCR8_R1
Terms and licenses: Academic/Nonprofit Terms; Industry Terms: Not Available to Industry
How to cite: pFusB3-63 was a gift from Stephen Ekker (Addgene plasmid # 63546 ; http://n2t.net/addgene:63546 ; RRID:Addgene_63546)
